>Addgene plasmid #90642 | CSNK2B H3.4 gRNA | addgene full sequence | sequence record 183338 | Addgene NGS Result
GGAAGCGGAAGAGCGCCCAATACGCAAACCGCCTCTCCCCGCGCGTTGGCCGATTCATTAATGCAGCTGG
CACGACAGGTTTCCCGACTGGAAAGCGGGCAGTGAGCGCAACGCAATTAATGTGAGTTAGCTCACTCATT
AGGCACCCCAGGCTTTACACTTTATGCTTCCGGCTCGTATGTTGTGTGGAATTGTGAGCGGATAACAATT
TCACACAGGAAACAGCTATGACCATGATTACGCCAAGCGCGCAATTAACCCTCACTAAAGGGAACAAAAG
CTGGAGCTGCAAGCTTAATGTAGTCTTATGCAATACTCTTGTAGTCTTGCAACATGGTAACGATGAGTTA
GCAACATGCCTTACAAGGAGAGAAAAAGCACCGTGCATGCCGATTGGTGGAAGTAAGGTGGTACGATCGT
GCCTTATTAGGAAGGCAACAGACGGGTCTGACATGGATTGGACGAACCACTGAATTGCCGCATTGCAGAG
ATATTGTATTTAAGTGCCTAGCTCGATACATAAACGGGTCTCTCTGGTTAGACCAGATCTGAGCCTGGGA
GCTCTCTGGCTAACTAGGGAACCCACTGCTTAAGCCTCAATAAAGCTTGCCTTGAGTGCTTCAAGTAGTG
TGTGCCCGTCTGTTGTGTGACTCTGGTAACTAGAGATCCCTCAGACCCTTTTAGTCAGTGTGGAAAATCT
CTAGCAGTGGCGCCCGAACAGGGACTTGAAAGCGAAAGGGAAACCAGAGGAGCTCTCTCGACGCAGGACT
CGGCTTGCTGAAGCGCGCACGGCAAGAGGCGAGGGGCGGCGACTGGTGAGTACGCCAAAAATTTTGACTA
GCGGAGGCTAGAAGGAGAGAGATGGGTGCGAGAGCGTCAGTATTAAGCGGGGGAGAATTAGATCGCGATG
GGAAAAAATTCGGTTAAGGCCAGGGGGAAAGAAAAAATATAAATTAAAACATATAGTATGGGCAAGCAGG
GAGCTAGAACGATTCGCAGTTAATCCTGGCCTGTTAGAAACATCAGAAGGCTGTAGACAAATACTGGGAC
AGCTACAACCATCCCTTCAGACAGGATCAGAAGAACTTAGATCATTATATAATACAGTAGCAACCCTCTA
TTGTGTGCATCAAAGGATAGAGATAAAAGACACCAAGGAAGCTTTAGACAAGATAGAGGAAGAGCAAAAC
AAAAGTAAGACCACCGCACAGCAAGCGGCCGCTGATCTTCAGACCTGGAGGAGGAGATATGAGGGACAAT
TGGAGAAGTGAATTATATAAATATAAAGTAGTAAAAATTGAACCATTAGGAGTAGCACCCACCAAGGCAA
AGAGAAGAGTGGTGCAGAGAGAAAAAAGAGCAGTGGGAATAGGAGCTTTGTTCCTTGGGTTCTTGGGAGC
AGCAGGAAGCACTATGGGCGCAGCGTCAATGACGCTGACGGTACAGGCCAGACAATTATTGTCTGGTATA
GTGCAGCAGCAGAACAATTTGCTGAGGGCTATTGAGGCGCAACAGCATCTGTTGCAACTCACAGTCTGGG
GCATCAAGCAGCTCCAGGCAAGAATCCTGGCTGTGGAAAGATACCTAAAGGATCAACAGCTCCTGGGGAT
TTGGGGTTGCTCTGGAAAACTCATTTGCACCACTGCTGTGCCTTGGAATGCTAGTTGGAGTAATAAATCT
CTGGAACAGATTTGGAATCACACGACCTGGATGGAGTGGGACAGAGAAATTAACAATTACACAAGCTTAA
TACACTCCTTAATTGAAGAATCGCAAAACCAGCAAGAAAAGAATGAACAAGAATTATTGGAATTAGATAA
ATGGGCAAGTTTGTGGAATTGGTTTAACATAACAAATTGGCTGTGGTATATAAAATTATTCATAATGATA
GTAGGAGGCTTGGTAGGTTTAAGAATAGTTTTTGCTGTACTTTCTATAGTGAATAGAGTTAGGCAGGGAT
ATTCACCATTATCGTTTCAGACCCACCTCCCAACCCCGAGGGGACCCAGAGAGGGCCTATTTCCCATGAT
TCCTTCATATTTGCATATACGATACAAGGCTGTTAGAGAGATAATTAGAATTAATTTGACTGTAAACACA
AAGATATTAGTACAAAATACGTGACGTAGAAAGTAATAATTTCTTGGGTAGTTTGCAGTTTTAAAATTAT
GTTTTAAAATGGACTATCATATGCTTACCGTAACTTGAAAGTATTTCGATTTCTTGGCTTTATATATCTT
GTGGAAAGGACGAAACACCGTCTAGAGCTTGTCGATAGTGGTTTAAGAGCTATGCTGGAAACAGCATAGC
AAGTTTAAATAAGGCTAGTCCGTTATCAACTTGAAAAAGTGGCACCGAGTCGGTGCTTTTTTTGAATTCT
AGATCTTGAGACAAATGGCAGTATTCATCCACAATTTTAAAAGAAAAGGGGGGATTGGGGGGTACAGTGC
AGGGGAAAGAATAGTAGACATAATAGCAACAGACATACAAACTAAAGAATTACAAAAACAAATTACAAAA
ATTCAAAATTTTCGGGTTTATTACAGGGACAGCAGAGATCCACTTTGGCGCCGGCTCGAGTGGCTCCGGT
GCCCGTCAGTGGGCAGAGCGCACATCGCCCACAGTCCCCGAGAAGTTGGGGGGAGGGGTCGGCAATTGAA
CCGGTGCCTAGAGAAGGTGGCGCGGGGTAAACTGGGAAAGTGATGTCGTGTACTGGCTCCGCCTTTTTCC
CGAGGGTGGGGGAGAACCGTATATAAGTGCAGTAGTCGCCGTGAACGTTCTTTTTCGCAACGGGTTTGCC
GCCAGAACACAGGTGTCGTGACGCGGGATCCGCCACCATGACCGAGTACAAGCCCACGGTGCGCCTCGCC
ACCCGCGACGACGTCCCCAGGGCCGTACGCACCCTCGCCGCCGCGTTCGCCGACTACCCCGCCACGCGCC
ACACCGTCGATCCGGACCGCCACATCGAGCGGGTCACCGAGCTGCAAGAACTCTTCCTCACGCGCGTCGG
GCTCGACATCGGCAAGGTGTGGGTCGCGGACGACGGCGCCGCGGTGGCGGTCTGGACCACGCCGGAGAGC
GTCGAAGCGGGGGCGGTGTTCGCCGAGATCGGCCCGCGCATGGCCGAGTTGAGCGGTTCCCGGCTGGCCG
CGCAGCAACAGATGGAAGGCCTCCTGGCGCCGCACCGGCCCAAGGAGCCCGCGTGGTTCCTGGCCACCGT
CGGAGTCTCGCCCGACCACCAGGGCAAGGGTCTGGGCAGCGCCGTCGTGCTCCCCGGAGTGGAGGCGGCC
GAGCGCGCCGGGGTGCCCGCCTTCCTGGAGACCTCCGCGCCCCGCAACCTCCCCTTCTACGAGCGGCTCG
GCTTCACCGTCACCGCCGACGTCGAGGTGCCCGAAGGACCGCGCACCTGGTGCATGACCCGCAAGCCCGG
TGCCTGAACGCGTTAAGTCGACAATCAACCTCTGGATTACAAAATTTGTGAAAGATTGACTGGTATTCTT
AACTATGTTGCTCCTTTTACGCTATGTGGATACGCTGCTTTAATGCCTTTGTATCATGCTATTGCTTCCC
GTATGGCTTTCATTTTCTCCTCCTTGTATAAATCCTGGTTGCTGTCTCTTTATGAGGAGTTGTGGCCCGT
TGTCAGGCAACGTGGCGTGGTGTGCACTGTGTTTGCTGACGCAACCCCCACTGGTTGGGGCATTGCCACC
ACCTGTCAGCTCCTTTCCGGGACTTTCGCTTTCCCCCTCCCTATTGCCACGGCGGAACTCATCGCCGCCT
GCCTTGCCCGCTGCTGGACAGGGGCTCGGCTGTTGGGCACTGACAATTCCGTGGTGTTGTCGGGGAAATC
ATCGTCCTTTCCTTGGCTGCTCGCCTGTGTTGCCACCTGGATTCTGCGCGGGACGTCCTTCTGCTACGTC
CCTTCGGCCCTCAATCCAGCGGACCTTCCTTCCCGCGGCCTGCTGCCGGCTCTGCGGCCTCTTCCGCGTC
TTCGCCTTCGCCCTCAGACGAGTCGGATCTCCCTTTGGGCCGCCTCCCCGCGTCGACTTTAAGACCAATG
ACTTACAAGGCAGCTGTAGATCTTAGCCACTTTTTAAAAGAAAAGGGGGGACTGGAAGGGCTAATTCACT
CCCAACGAAGACAAGATCTGCTTTTTGCTTGTACTGGGTCTCTCTGGTTAGACCAGATCTGAGCCTGGGA
GCTCTCTGGCTAACTAGGGAACCCACTGCTTAAGCCTCAATAAAGCTTGCCTTGAGTGCTTCAAGTAGTG
TGTGCCCGTCTGTTGTGTGACTCTGGTAACTAGAGATCCCTCAGACCCTTTTAGTCAGTGTGGAAAATCT
CTAGCAGTACGTATAGTAGTTCATGTCATCTTATTATTCAGTATTTATAACTTGCAAAGAAATGAATATC
AGAGAGTGAGAGGAACTTGTTTATTGCAGCTTATAATGGTTACAAATAAAGCAATAGCATCACAAATTTC
ACAAATAAAGCATTTTTTTCACTGCATTCTAGTTGTGGTTTGTCCAAACTCATCAATGTATCTTATCATG
TCTGGCTCTAGCTATCCCGCCCCTAACTCCGCCCATCCCGCCCCTAACTCCGCCCAGTTCCGCCCATTCT
CCGCCCCATGGCTGACTAATTTTTTTTATTTATGCAGAGGCCGAGGCCGCCTCGGCCTCTGAGCTATTCC
AGAAGTAGTGAGGAGGCTTTTTTGGAGGCCTAGGGACGTACCCAATTCGCCCTATAGTGAGTCGTATTAC
GCGCGCTCACTGGCCGTCGTTTTACAACGTCGTGACTGGGAAAACCCTGGCGTTACCCAACTTAATCGCC
TTGCAGCACATCCCCCTTTCGCCAGCTGGCGTAATAGCGAAGAGGCCCGCACCGATCGCCCTTCCCAACA
GTTGCGCAGCCTGAATGGCGAATGGG
[124 nt withheld, positions 4927-5050]
C
[91 nt withheld, positions 5052-5142]
A
[49 nt withheld, positions 5144-5192]
CCTTTGACGTTGGAGTCCACGTTCTTT
[37 nt withheld, positions 5220-5256]
ACCCTATCTCGGTCTATTCTTTTGATTTATAAGGGATTTTGCCGATTTCGGCCTATTGGTTAAAAAATGA
GCTGATTTAACAAAAATTTAACGCGAATTTTAACAAAATATTAACGCTTACAATTTAGGTGGCACTTTTC
GGGGAAATGTGCGCGGAACCCCTATTTGTTTATTTTTCTAAATACATTCAAATATGTATCCGCTCATGAG
ACAATAACCCTGATAAATGCTTCAATAATATTGAAAAAGGAAGAGTATGAGTATTCAACATTTCCGTGTC
GCCCTTATTCCCTTTTTTGCGGCATTTTGCCTTCCTGTTTTTGCTCACCCAGAAACGCTGGTGAAAGTAA
AAGATGCTGAAGATCAGTTGGGTGCACGAGTGGGTTACATCGAACTGGATCTCAACAGCGGTAAGATCCT
TGAGAGTTTTCGCCCCGAAGAACGTTTTCCAATGATGAGCACTTTTAAAGTTCTGCTATGTGGCGCGGTA
TTATCCCGTATTGACGCCGGGCAAGAGCAACTCGGTCGCCGCATACACTATTCTCAGAATGACTTGGTTG
AGTACTCACCAGTCACAGAAAAGCATCTTACGGATGGCATGACAGTAAGAGAATTATGCAGTGCTGCCAT
AACCATGAGTGATAACACTGCGGCCAACTTACTTCTGACAACGATCGGAGGACCGAAGGAGCTAACCGCT
TTTTTGCACAACATGGGGGATCATGTAACTCGCCTTGATCGTTGGGAACCGGAGCTGAATGAAGCCATAC
CAAACGACGAGCGTGACACCACGATGCCTGTAGCAATGGCAACAACGTTGCGCAAACTATTAACTGGCGA
ACTACTTACTCTAGCTTCCCGGCAACAATTAATAGACTGGATGGAGGCGGATAAAGTTGCAGGACCACTT
CTGCGCTCGGCCCTTCCGGCTGGCTGGTTTATTGCTGATAAATCTGGAGCCGGTGAGCGTGGGTCTCGCG
GTATCATTGCAGCACTGGGGCCAGATGGTAAGCCCTCCCGTATCGTAGTTATCTACACGACGGGGAGTCA
GGCAACTATGGATGAACGAAATAGACAGATCGCTGAGATAGGTGCCTCACTGATTAAGCATTGGTAACTG
TCAGACCAAGTTTACTCATATATACTTTAGATTGATTTAAAACTTCATTTTTAATTTAAAAGGATCTAGG
TGAAGATCCTTTTTGATAATCTCATGACCAAAATCCCTTAACGTGAGTTTTCGTTCCACTGAGCGTCAGA
CCCCGTAGAAAAGATCAAAGGATCTTCTTGAGATCCTTTTTTTCTGCGCGTAATCTGCTGCTTGCAAACA
AAAAAACCACCGCTACCAGCGGTGGTTTGTTTGCCGGATCAAGAGCTACCAACTCTTTTTCCGAAGGTAA
CTGGCTTCAGCAGAGCGCAGATACCAAATACTGTTCTTCTAGTGTAGCCGTAGTTAGGCCACCACTTCAA
GAACTCTGTAGCACCGCCTACATACCTCGCTCTGCTAATCCTGTTACCAGTGGCTGCTGCCAGTGGCGAT
AAGTCGTGTCTTACCGGGTTGGACTCAAGACGATAGTTACCGGATAAGGCGCAGCGGTCGGGCTGAACGG
GGGGTTCGTGCACACAGCCCAGCTTGGAGCGAACGACCTACACCGAACTGAGATACCTACAGCGTGAGCT
ATGAGAAAGCGCCACGCTTCCCGAAGGGAGAAAGGCGGACAGGTATCCGGTAAGCGGCAGGGTCGGAACA
GGAGAGCGCACGAGGGAGCTTCCAGGGGGAAACGCCTGGTATCTTTATAGTCCTGTCGGGTTTCGCCACC
TCTGACTTGAGCGTCGATTTTTGTGATGCTCGTCAGGGGGGCGGAGCCTATGGAAAAACGCCAGCAACGC
GGCCTTTTTACGGTTCCTGGCCTTTTGCTGGCCTTTTGCTCACATGTTCTTTCCTGCGTTATCCCCTGAT
TCTGTGGATAACCGTATTACCGCCTTTGAGTGAGCTGATACCGCTCGCCGCAGCCGAACGACCGAGCGCA
GCGAGTCAGTGAGCGA
Features (pLannotate 1.2.2; 27 found; start..end, strand, type, name):
     13..105     +  CDS            lacI (fragment): lac repressor; lacI; The lac repressor binds to the lac operator to inhibit transcription in E. coli. This inhibition can be relieved by adding lactose or isopropyl-β-D-thiogalactopyranoside (IPTG).
    118..139     +  protein_bind   CAP binding site: CAP binding activates transcription in the presence of cAMP. E. coli catabolite activator protein
    154..184     +  promoter       lac promoter: promoter for the E. coli lac operon
    192..208     +  protein_bind   lac operator: The lac repressor binds to the lac operator to inhibit transcription in E. coli. This inhibition can be relieved by adding lactose or isopropyl-β-D-thiogalactopyranoside (IPTG). lac repressor encoded by lacI
    253..271     +  promoter       T3 promoter: promoter for bacteriophage T3 RNA polymerase
    299..525     +  promoter       RSV promoter: Rous sarcoma virus enhancer/promoter
    526..706     +  LTR            5' LTR (truncated): truncated 5' long terminal repeat (LTR) from HIV-1
    753..878     +  misc_feature   HIV-1 Ψ: packaging signal of human immunodeficiency virus type 1
    862..1225    +  CDS            HIV-1 gag (fragment): gag protein from human immunodeficiency virus 1; gag
   1371..1604    +  misc_feature   RRE: The Rev response element (RRE) of HIV-1 allows for Rev-dependent mRNA export from the nucleus to the cytoplasm.
   1981..2007    +  CDS            Rev (fragment): human immunodeficiency virus 1 (HIV-1) Rev protein; rev; enhances nuclear export of unspliced and incompletely spliced viral mRNAs
   2011..2251    +  promoter       U6 promoter: RNA polymerase III promoter for human U6 snRNA
   2299..2366    +  misc_RNA       tracrRNA (fragment): trans-activating CRISPR RNA for the Streptococcus pyogenes CRISPR/Cas9 system
   2415..2532    +  misc_feature   cPPT/CTS: central polypurine tract and central termination sequence of HIV-1
   2601..2812    +  promoter       EF-1α core promoter: core promoter for human elongation factor EF-1α
   2838..3437    +  CDS            PuroR (fragment): puromycin N-acetyltransferase; pac from Streptomyces; confers resistance to puromycin
   3453..4041    +  misc_feature   WPRE: woodchuck hepatitis virus posttranscriptional regulatory element
   4092..4111    +  misc_feature   cPPT/CTS (fragment): central polypurine tract and central termination sequence of HIV-1
   4113..4346    +  LTR            3' LTR (ΔU3): self-inactivating 3' long terminal repeat (LTR) from HIV-1
   4424..4545    +  polyA_signal   SV40 poly(A) signal: SV40 polyadenylation signal
   4585..4720    +  rep_origin     SV40 ori: SV40 origin of replication
   4741..4759    -  promoter       T7 promoter: promoter for bacteriophage T7 RNA polymerase
   4767..4922    +  CDS            lacZα (fragment): LacZα fragment of β-galactosidase; lacZ fragment
   4927..5355    +  rep_origin     f1 ori (sequence partly withheld): f1 bacteriophage origin of replication; arrow indicates direction of (+) strand synthesis
   5408..5512    +  promoter       AmpR promoter: bla
   5513..6373    +  CDS            AmpR: β-lactamase; bla; confers resistance to ampicillin, carbenicillin, and related antibiotics
   6544..7132    +  rep_origin     ori: high-copy-number ColE1/pMB1/pBR322/pUC origin of replication
