[The description below was written by a language model from this plasmid's Addgene catalogue record and pLannotate feature annotations shown in this document.]
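Description:
CSNK2B H3.4 gRNA is a third-generation lentiviral CRISPR guide plasmid built on the pLenti-sgRNA backbone and designed to deliver a single guide RNA against human CSNK2B. It expresses the guide only; no Cas9 coding sequence is annotated, so the nuclease has to be provided separately in the target cells. In bacteria the plasmid is maintained through a high-copy ColE1/pUC-type origin and an ampicillin resistance gene (β-lactamase). An f1 origin and remnants of lac/lacZα cloning-vector sequence are also present. The catalogue lists the empty backbone at 9,151 bp, whereas the sequenced construct is 7,302 nt. That difference would fit replacement of a stuffer fragment during BsmBI cloning, though the record does not say so explicitly.

The viral cassette has an RSV promoter fused to a truncated HIV-1 5' LTR, which allows Tat-independent production of the genomic RNA. This is followed by the Ψ packaging signal with a partial gag region, the RRE for Rev-dependent nuclear export, and a cPPT/CTS element. A self-inactivating ΔU3 3' LTR closes the cassette and is followed by an SV40 polyadenylation signal. Within this cassette, the human U6 RNA polymerase III promoter drives the CSNK2B spacer, which was inserted between BsmBI sites destroyed by cloning, fused to the Streptococcus pyogenes guide scaffold. Downstream, an EF-1α core promoter expresses puromycin N-acetyltransferase for selecting transduced mammalian cells, with a WPRE to enhance transcript expression. The plasmid belongs to a guide series used for large-scale Cas9 knockout analysis of cell-cycle genes in human cell lines.
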