Addgene plasmid #90642: CSNK2B H3.4 gRNA
Purpose: 3rd generation lentiviral gRNA plasmid targeting human CSNK2B
Depositing lab: Iain Cheeseman. Depositing organization: Whitehead Institute for Biomedical Research. Publication: Large-Scale Analysis of CRISPR/Cas9 Cell-Cycle Knockouts Reveals the Diversity of p53-Dependent Responses to Cell-Cycle Defects. McKinley KL, Cheeseman IM. Dev Cell. 2017 Feb 27;40(4):405-420.e2. doi: 10.1016/j.devcel.2017.01.012. Epub 2017 Feb 16. PubMed 28216383.
Backbone
  Vector backbone: pLenti-sgRNA
  Backbone manufacturer: Eric Lander & David Sabatini labs (Addgene plasmid #71409)
  Backbone size w/o insert (bp): 9151
  Vector type: Lentiviral, CRISPR
  Selectable markers: Puromycin
Growth in bacteria
  Bacterial resistance: Ampicillin, 100 μg/mL
  Growth temperature: 37°C
  Growth strain: NEB Stable
  Copy number: Unknown
Gene/Insert
  Gene/Insert name: CSNK2B (Guide Designation H3.4) (alt name: pKMKO series)
  gRNA/shRNA sequence: CACCgTCTAGAGCTTGTCGATAGTG
  Species: H. sapiens (human)
  Promoter: U6
  Cloning method: Restriction Enzyme; 5′ cloning site BsmBI (destroyed during cloning); 3′ cloning site BsmBI (destroyed during cloning)
  Sequencing primers: 5′ hU6-F (5'-GAGGGCCTATTTCCCATGATT-3'); 3′ EF1a-R (5'-CACGGCGACTACTGCACTTA-3')
Terms and licenses: Academic/Nonprofit Terms; Industry Terms: Not Available to Industry
Depositor comments: Please note that gRNA target sequence listed is not strictly the 20nt spacer sequence, but also contains the 5' BsmBI overhang. For more information about knockout human cell lines generated using this plasmid, please see http://cellcycleknockouts.wi.mit.edu/ .
How to cite: CSNK2B H3.4 gRNA was a gift from Iain Cheeseman (Addgene plasmid # 90642 ; http://n2t.net/addgene:90642 ; RRID:Addgene_90642)
